Addgene plasmid #76536: TRRAP gRNA (BRDN0001146781)
Purpose: 3rd generation lentiviral gRNA plasmid targeting human TRRAP
Depositing lab: John Doench & David Root. Depositing organization: Broad Institute. Publication: Optimized sgRNA design to maximize activity and minimize off-target effects of CRISPR-Cas9. Doench JG, Fusi N, Sullender M, Hegde M, Vaimberg EW, Donovan KF, Smith I, Tothova Z, Wilen C, Orchard R, Virgin HW, Listgarten J, Root DE. Nat Biotechnol. 2016 Jan 18. doi: 10.1038/nbt.3437. PubMed 26780180.
Backbone
  Vector backbone: lentiGuide-Puro
  Backbone manufacturer: Zhang Lab (Addgene plasmid # 52963)
  Vector type: Mammalian Expression, Lentiviral, CRISPR
  Selectable markers: Puromycin
Growth in bacteria
  Bacterial resistance: Ampicillin, 100 μg/mL
  Growth temperature: 37°C
  Growth strain: DH5alpha
  Copy number: High Copy
Gene/Insert
  Gene/Insert name: TRRAP (alt names: TRRAP; NM_001244580.1)
  gRNA/shRNA sequence: CCACTGGGGATCGTTCAGTG
  Species: H. sapiens (human)
  Entrez Gene: TRRAP (a.k.a. DEDDFA, DFNA75, PAF350/400, PAF400, STAF40, TR-AP, Tra1)
  Promoter: hU6
  Cloning method: Unknown
  Sequencing primers: 5′ U6-F; 3′ pS2-R
Terms and licenses: Academic/Nonprofit Terms; Industry Terms: Not Available to Industry
Depositor comments: The gRNA was designed to target the following Genbank reference sequence(s): NM_001244580.1,NM_003496.3. Note that this plasmid does NOT contain Cas9. It should be used in conjunction with lentiCas9-Blast (Addgene #52962) or otherwise with cell lines already expressing Cas9. Browse the full kinome gRNA library at http://www.addgene.org/pooled-library/broadgpp-human-kinome/ or visit http://www.broadinstitute.org/rnai/public/ for detailed protocols and information.
How to cite: TRRAP gRNA (BRDN0001146781) was a gift from John Doench & David Root (Addgene plasmid # 76536 ; http://n2t.net/addgene:76536 ; RRID:Addgene_76536)
