[The description below was written by a language model from this plasmid's Addgene catalogue record and pLannotate feature annotations shown in this document.]
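Description:
TRRAP gRNA (BRDN0001146781) is a third-generation lentiviral CRISPR guide plasmid built on the lentiGuide-Puro backbone and designed to express a single guide RNA against human TRRAP. The assembled sequence is 8,323 nt. It is propagated in E. coli as a high-copy plasmid through a ColE1/pUC-type origin with ampicillin (β-lactamase) selection. The backbone also carries an f1 origin, an SV40 origin and poly(A) signal, and remnants of lac and T7/T3 cloning elements.

The lentiviral transfer cassette begins with an RSV promoter fused to a truncated HIV-1 5' LTR, which makes genomic RNA production Tat-independent. This is followed by the Ψ packaging signal with a partial gag sequence and the Rev response element, and the cassette ends in a self-inactivating ΔU3 3' LTR. Within it, a human U6 RNA polymerase III promoter drives the TRRAP-specific spacer joined to the Streptococcus pyogenes Cas9 guide scaffold. Next come a cPPT/CTS element, which aids nuclear import of the viral genome, and an EF-1α promoter with its intron A driving puromycin N-acetyltransferase. A WPRE downstream of the marker enhances transcript expression. Transduced mammalian cells can therefore be selected with puromycin.

The plasmid does not encode Cas9, so it must be used with a separate Cas9 vector or in cells that already express Cas9. The guide was designed against two TRRAP reference transcripts using optimized sgRNA design rules, and it belongs to a human kinome gRNA collection. It is suited to TRRAP knockout or loss-of-function studies delivered by lentiviral transduction.
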