Features (pLannotate 1.2.2; 29 found; start..end, strand, type, name):
     14..80      +  CDS            small t antigen (fragment): SV40 (simian virus 40) small t antigen
    106..317     +  promoter       EF-1α core promoter: core promoter for human elongation factor EF-1α
    318..1256    +  intron         EF-1α intron A: intron upstream of the start codon of human EF-1α
   1278..1877    +  CDS            PuroR (fragment): puromycin N-acetyltransferase; pac from Streptomyces; confers resistance to puromycin
   1893..2481    +  misc_feature   WPRE: woodchuck hepatitis virus posttranscriptional regulatory element
   2532..2551    +  misc_feature   cPPT/CTS (fragment): central polypurine tract and central termination sequence of HIV-1
   2553..2786    +  LTR            3' LTR (ΔU3): self-inactivating 3' long terminal repeat (LTR) from HIV-1
   2864..2985    +  polyA_signal   SV40 poly(A) signal: SV40 polyadenylation signal
   3025..3160    +  rep_origin     SV40 ori: SV40 origin of replication
   3181..3199    -  promoter       T7 promoter: promoter for bacteriophage T7 RNA polymerase
   3207..3362    +  CDS            lacZα (fragment): LacZα fragment of β-galactosidase; lacZ fragment
   3367..3795    +  rep_origin     f1 ori (sequence partly withheld): f1 bacteriophage origin of replication; arrow indicates direction of (+) strand synthesis
   3848..3952    +  promoter       AmpR promoter: bla
   3953..4813    +  CDS            AmpR: β-lactamase; bla; confers resistance to ampicillin, carbenicillin, and related antibiotics
   4984..5572    +  rep_origin     ori: high-copy-number ColE1/pMB1/pBR322/pUC origin of replication
   5755..5847    +  CDS            lacI (fragment): lac repressor; lacI; The lac repressor binds to the lac operator to inhibit transcription in E. coli. This inhibition can be relieved by adding lactose or isopropyl-β-D-thiogalactopyranoside (IPTG).
   5860..5881    +  protein_bind   CAP binding site: CAP binding activates transcription in the presence of cAMP. E. coli catabolite activator protein
   5896..5926    +  promoter       lac promoter: promoter for the E. coli lac operon
   5934..5950    +  protein_bind   lac operator: The lac repressor binds to the lac operator to inhibit transcription in E. coli. This inhibition can be relieved by adding lactose or isopropyl-β-D-thiogalactopyranoside (IPTG). lac repressor encoded by lacI
   5995..6013    +  promoter       T3 promoter: promoter for bacteriophage T3 RNA polymerase
   6041..6267    +  promoter       RSV promoter: Rous sarcoma virus enhancer/promoter
   6268..6448    +  LTR            5' LTR (truncated): truncated 5' long terminal repeat (LTR) from HIV-1
   6495..6620    +  misc_feature   HIV-1 Ψ: packaging signal of human immunodeficiency virus type 1
   6604..6967    +  CDS            HIV-1 gag (fragment): gag protein from human immunodeficiency virus 1; gag
   7113..7346    +  misc_feature   RRE: The Rev response element (RRE) of HIV-1 allows for Rev-dependent mRNA export from the nucleus to the cytoplasm.
   7723..7749    +  CDS            Rev (fragment): human immunodeficiency virus 1 (HIV-1) Rev protein; rev; enhances nuclear export of unspliced and incompletely spliced viral mRNAs
   7753..7993    +  promoter       U6 promoter: RNA polymerase III promoter for human U6 snRNA
   8023..8098    +  misc_RNA       gRNA scaffold: guide RNA scaffold for the Streptococcus pyogenes CRISPR/Cas9 system
   8154..8271    +  misc_feature   cPPT/CTS: central polypurine tract and central termination sequence of HIV-1
>Addgene plasmid #76536 | TRRAP gRNA (BRDN0001146781) | addgene full sequence | sequence record 186024 | Addgene Assembled Sequence
CCCGGGTGCAAAGATGGATAAAGTTTTAAACAGAGAGGAATCTTTGCAGCTAATGGACCTTCTAGGTCTT
GAAAGGAGTGGGAATTGGCTCCGGTGCCCGTCAGTGGGCAGAGCGCACATCGCCCACAGTCCCCGAGAAG
TTGGGGGGAGGGGTCGGCAATTGATCCGGTGCCTAGAGAAGGTGGCGCGGGGTAAACTGGGAAAGTGATG
TCGTGTACTGGCTCCGCCTTTTTCCCGAGGGTGGGGGAGAACCGTATATAAGTGCAGTAGTCGCCGTGAA
CGTTCTTTTTCGCAACGGGTTTGCCGCCAGAACACAGGTAAGTGCCGTGTGTGGTTCCCGCGGGCCTGGC
CTCTTTACGGGTTATGGCCCTTGCGTGCCTTGAATTACTTCCACCTGGCTGCAGTACGTGATTCTTGATC
CCGAGCTTCGGGTTGGAAGTGGGTGGGAGAGTTCGAGGCCTTGCGCTTAAGGAGCCCCTTCGCCTCGTGC
TTGAGTTGAGGCCTGGCCTGGGCGCTGGGGCCGCCGCGTGCGAATCTGGTGGCACCTTCGCGCCTGTCTC
GCTGCTTTCGATAAGTCTCTAGCCATTTAAAATTTTTGATGACCTGCTGCGACGCTTTTTTTCTGGCAAG
ATAGTCTTGTAAATGCGGGCCAAGATCTGCACACTGGTATTTCGGTTTTTGGGGCCGCGGGCGGCGACGG
GGCCCGTGCGTCCCAGCGCACATGTTCGGCGAGGCGGGGCCTGCGAGCGCGGCCACCGAGAATCGGACGG
GGGTAGTCTCAAGCTGGCCGGCCTGCTCTGGTGCCTGGCCTCGCGCCGCCGTGTATCGCCCCGCCCTGGG
CGGCAAGGCTGGCCCGGTCGGCACCAGTTGCGTGAGCGGAAAGATGGCCGCTTCCCGGCCCTGCTGCAGG
GAGCTCAAAATGGAGGACGCGGCGCTCGGGAGAGCGGGCGGGTGAGTCACCCACACAAAGGAAAAGGGCC
TTTCCGTCCTCAGCCGTCGCTTCATGTGACTCCACGGAGTACCGGGCGCCGTCCAGGCACCTCGATTAGT
TCTCGAGCTTTTGGAGTACGTCGTCTTTAGGTTGGGGGGAGGGGTTTTATGCGATGGAGTTTCCCCACAC
TGAGTGGGTGGAGACTGAAGTTAGGCCAGCTTGGCACTTGATGTAATTCTCCTTGGAATTTGCCCTTTTT
GAGTTTGGATCTTGGTTCATTCTCAAGCCTCAGACAGTGGTTCAAAGTTTTTTTCTTCCATTTCAGGTGT
CGTGACGTACGGCCACCATGACCGAGTACAAGCCCACGGTGCGCCTCGCCACCCGCGACGACGTCCCCAG
GGCCGTACGCACCCTCGCCGCCGCGTTCGCCGACTACCCCGCCACGCGCCACACCGTCGATCCGGACCGC
CACATCGAGCGGGTCACCGAGCTGCAAGAACTCTTCCTCACGCGCGTCGGGCTCGACATCGGCAAGGTGT
GGGTCGCGGACGACGGCGCCGCCGTGGCGGTCTGGACCACGCCGGAGAGCGTCGAAGCGGGGGCGGTGTT
CGCCGAGATCGGCCCGCGCATGGCCGAGTTGAGCGGTTCCCGGCTGGCCGCGCAGCAACAGATGGAAGGC
CTCCTGGCGCCGCACCGGCCCAAGGAGCCCGCGTGGTTCCTGGCCACCGTCGGAGTCTCGCCCGACCACC
AGGGCAAGGGTCTGGGCAGCGCCGTCGTGCTCCCCGGAGTGGAGGCGGCCGAGCGCGCCGGGGTGCCCGC
CTTCCTGGAGACCTCCGCGCCCCGCAACCTCCCCTTCTACGAGCGGCTCGGCTTCACCGTCACCGCCGAC
GTCGAGGTGCCCGAAGGACCGCGCACCTGGTGCATGACCCGCAAGCCCGGTGCCTGAACGCGTTAAGTCG
ACAATCAACCTCTGGATTACAAAATTTGTGAAAGATTGACTGGTATTCTTAACTATGTTGCTCCTTTTAC
GCTATGTGGATACGCTGCTTTAATGCCTTTGTATCATGCTATTGCTTCCCGTATGGCTTTCATTTTCTCC
TCCTTGTATAAATCCTGGTTGCTGTCTCTTTATGAGGAGTTGTGGCCCGTTGTCAGGCAACGTGGCGTGG
TGTGCACTGTGTTTGCTGACGCAACCCCCACTGGTTGGGGCATTGCCACCACCTGTCAGCTCCTTTCCGG
GACTTTCGCTTTCCCCCTCCCTATTGCCACGGCGGAACTCATCGCCGCCTGCCTTGCCCGCTGCTGGACA
GGGGCTCGGCTGTTGGGCACTGACAATTCCGTGGTGTTGTCGGGGAAATCATCGTCCTTTCCTTGGCTGC
TCGCCTGTGTTGCCACCTGGATTCTGCGCGGGACGTCCTTCTGCTACGTCCCTTCGGCCCTCAATCCAGC
GGACCTTCCTTCCCGCGGCCTGCTGCCGGCTCTGCGGCCTCTTCCGCGTCTTCGCCTTCGCCCTCAGACG
AGTCGGATCTCCCTTTGGGCCGCCTCCCCGCGTCGACTTTAAGACCAATGACTTACAAGGCAGCTGTAGA
TCTTAGCCACTTTTTAAAAGAAAAGGGGGGACTGGAAGGGCTAATTCACTCCCAACGAAGACAAGATCTG
CTTTTTGCTTGTACTGGGTCTCTCTGGTTAGACCAGATCTGAGCCTGGGAGCTCTCTGGCTAACTAGGGA
ACCCACTGCTTAAGCCTCAATAAAGCTTGCCTTGAGTGCTTCAAGTAGTGTGTGCCCGTCTGTTGTGTGA
CTCTGGTAACTAGAGATCCCTCAGACCCTTTTAGTCAGTGTGGAAAATCTCTAGCAGTACGTATAGTAGT
TCATGTCATCTTATTATTCAGTATTTATAACTTGCAAAGAAATGAATATCAGAGAGTGAGAGGAACTTGT
TTATTGCAGCTTATAATGGTTACAAATAAAGCAATAGCATCACAAATTTCACAAATAAAGCATTTTTTTC
ACTGCATTCTAGTTGTGGTTTGTCCAAACTCATCAATGTATCTTATCATGTCTGGCTCTAGCTATCCCGC
CCCTAACTCCGCCCATCCCGCCCCTAACTCCGCCCAGTTCCGCCCATTCTCCGCCCCATGGCTGACTAAT
TTTTTTTATTTATGCAGAGGCCGAGGCCGCCTCGGCCTCTGAGCTATTCCAGAAGTAGTGAGGAGGCTTT
TTTGGAGGCCTAGGGACGTACCCAATTCGCCCTATAGTGAGTCGTATTACGCGCGCTCACTGGCCGTCGT
TTTACAACGTCGTGACTGGGAAAACCCTGGCGTTACCCAACTTAATCGCCTTGCAGCACATCCCCCTTTC
GCCAGCTGGCGTAATAGCGAAGAGGCCCGCACCGATCGCCCTTCCCAACAGTTGCGCAGCCTGAATGGCG
AATGGG
[124 nt withheld, positions 3367-3490]
C
[91 nt withheld, positions 3492-3582]
A
[49 nt withheld, positions 3584-3632]
CCTTTGACGTTGGAGTCCACGTTCTTT
[37 nt withheld, positions 3660-3696]
ACCCTATCTCGGTCTATTCTTTTGATTTATAAGGGATTTTGCCGATTTCGGCCTATTGGTTAAAAAATGA
GCTGATTTAACAAAAATTTAACGCGAATTTTAACAAAATATTAACGCTTACAATTTAGGTGGCACTTTTC
GGGGAAATGTGCGCGGAACCCCTATTTGTTTATTTTTCTAAATACATTCAAATATGTATCCGCTCATGAG
ACAATAACCCTGATAAATGCTTCAATAATATTGAAAAAGGAAGAGTATGAGTATTCAACATTTCCGTGTC
GCCCTTATTCCCTTTTTTGCGGCATTTTGCCTTCCTGTTTTTGCTCACCCAGAAACGCTGGTGAAAGTAA
AAGATGCTGAAGATCAGTTGGGTGCACGAGTGGGTTACATCGAACTGGATCTCAACAGCGGTAAGATCCT
TGAGAGTTTTCGCCCCGAAGAACGTTTTCCAATGATGAGCACTTTTAAAGTTCTGCTATGTGGCGCGGTA
TTATCCCGTATTGACGCCGGGCAAGAGCAACTCGGTCGCCGCATACACTATTCTCAGAATGACTTGGTTG
AGTACTCACCAGTCACAGAAAAGCATCTTACGGATGGCATGACAGTAAGAGAATTATGCAGTGCTGCCAT
AACCATGAGTGATAACACTGCGGCCAACTTACTTCTGACAACGATCGGAGGACCGAAGGAGCTAACCGCT
TTTTTGCACAACATGGGGGATCATGTAACTCGCCTTGATCGTTGGGAACCGGAGCTGAATGAAGCCATAC
CAAACGACGAGCGTGACACCACGATGCCTGTAGCAATGGCAACAACGTTGCGCAAACTATTAACTGGCGA
ACTACTTACTCTAGCTTCCCGGCAACAATTAATAGACTGGATGGAGGCGGATAAAGTTGCAGGACCACTT
CTGCGCTCGGCCCTTCCGGCTGGCTGGTTTATTGCTGATAAATCTGGAGCCGGTGAGCGTGGGTCTCGCG
GTATCATTGCAGCACTGGGGCCAGATGGTAAGCCCTCCCGTATCGTAGTTATCTACACGACGGGGAGTCA
GGCAACTATGGATGAACGAAATAGACAGATCGCTGAGATAGGTGCCTCACTGATTAAGCATTGGTAACTG
TCAGACCAAGTTTACTCATATATACTTTAGATTGATTTAAAACTTCATTTTTAATTTAAAAGGATCTAGG
TGAAGATCCTTTTTGATAATCTCATGACCAAAATCCCTTAACGTGAGTTTTCGTTCCACTGAGCGTCAGA
CCCCGTAGAAAAGATCAAAGGATCTTCTTGAGATCCTTTTTTTCTGCGCGTAATCTGCTGCTTGCAAACA
AAAAAACCACCGCTACCAGCGGTGGTTTGTTTGCCGGATCAAGAGCTACCAACTCTTTTTCCGAAGGTAA
CTGGCTTCAGCAGAGCGCAGATACCAAATACTGTTCTTCTAGTGTAGCCGTAGTTAGGCCACCACTTCAA
GAACTCTGTAGCACCGCCTACATACCTCGCTCTGCTAATCCTGTTACCAGTGGCTGCTGCCAGTGGCGAT
AAGTCGTGTCTTACCGGGTTGGACTCAAGACGATAGTTACCGGATAAGGCGCAGCGGTCGGGCTGAACGG
GGGGTTCGTGCACACAGCCCAGCTTGGAGCGAACGACCTACACCGAACTGAGATACCTACAGCGTGAGCT
ATGAGAAAGCGCCACGCTTCCCGAAGGGAGAAAGGCGGACAGGTATCCGGTAAGCGGCAGGGTCGGAACA
GGAGAGCGCACGAGGGAGCTTCCAGGGGGAAACGCCTGGTATCTTTATAGTCCTGTCGGGTTTCGCCACC
TCTGACTTGAGCGTCGATTTTTGTGATGCTCGTCAGGGGGGCGGAGCCTATGGAAAAACGCCAGCAACGC
GGCCTTTTTACGGTTCCTGGCCTTTTGCTGGCCTTTTGCTCACATGTTCTTTCCTGCGTTATCCCCTGAT
TCTGTGGATAACCGTATTACCGCCTTTGAGTGAGCTGATACCGCTCGCCGCAGCCGAACGACCGAGCGCA
GCGAGTCAGTGAGCGAGGAAGCGGAAGAGCGCCCAATACGCAAACCGCCTCTCCCCGCGCGTTGGCCGAT
TCATTAATGCAGCTGGCACGACAGGTTTCCCGACTGGAAAGCGGGCAGTGAGCGCAACGCAATTAATGTG
AGTTAGCTCACTCATTAGGCACCCCAGGCTTTACACTTTATGCTTCCGGCTCGTATGTTGTGTGGAATTG
TGAGCGGATAACAATTTCACACAGGAAACAGCTATGACCATGATTACGCCAAGCGCGCAATTAACCCTCA
CTAAAGGGAACAAAAGCTGGAGCTGCAAGCTTAATGTAGTCTTATGCAATACTCTTGTAGTCTTGCAACA
TGGTAACGATGAGTTAGCAACATGCCTTACAAGGAGAGAAAAAGCACCGTGCATGCCGATTGGTGGAAGT
AAGGTGGTACGATCGTGCCTTATTAGGAAGGCAACAGACGGGTCTGACATGGATTGGACGAACCACTGAA
TTGCCGCATTGCAGAGATATTGTATTTAAGTGCCTAGCTCGATACATAAACGGGTCTCTCTGGTTAGACC
AGATCTGAGCCTGGGAGCTCTCTGGCTAACTAGGGAACCCACTGCTTAAGCCTCAATAAAGCTTGCCTTG
AGTGCTTCAAGTAGTGTGTGCCCGTCTGTTGTGTGACTCTGGTAACTAGAGATCCCTCAGACCCTTTTAG
TCAGTGTGGAAAATCTCTAGCAGTGGCGCCCGAACAGGGACTTGAAAGCGAAAGGGAAACCAGAGGAGCT
CTCTCGACGCAGGACTCGGCTTGCTGAAGCGCGCACGGCAAGAGGCGAGGGGCGGCGACTGGTGAGTACG
CCAAAAATTTTGACTAGCGGAGGCTAGAAGGAGAGAGATGGGTGCGAGAGCGTCAGTATTAAGCGGGGGA
GAATTAGATCGCGATGGGAAAAAATTCGGTTAAGGCCAGGGGGAAAGAAAAAATATAAATTAAAACATAT
AGTATGGGCAAGCAGGGAGCTAGAACGATTCGCAGTTAATCCTGGCCTGTTAGAAACATCAGAAGGCTGT
AGACAAATACTGGGACAGCTACAACCATCCCTTCAGACAGGATCAGAAGAACTTAGATCATTATATAATA
CAGTAGCAACCCTCTATTGTGTGCATCAAAGGATAGAGATAAAAGACACCAAGGAAGCTTTAGACAAGAT
AGAGGAAGAGCAAAACAAAAGTAAGACCACCGCACAGCAAGCGGCCGCTGATCTTCAGACCTGGAGGAGG
AGATATGAGGGACAATTGGAGAAGTGAATTATATAAATATAAAGTAGTAAAAATTGAACCATTAGGAGTA
GCACCCACCAAGGCAAAGAGAAGAGTGGTGCAGAGAGAAAAAAGAGCAGTGGGAATAGGAGCTTTGTTCC
TTGGGTTCTTGGGAGCAGCAGGAAGCACTATGGGCGCAGCGTCAATGACGCTGACGGTACAGGCCAGACA
ATTATTGTCTGGTATAGTGCAGCAGCAGAACAATTTGCTGAGGGCTATTGAGGCGCAACAGCATCTGTTG
CAACTCACAGTCTGGGGCATCAAGCAGCTCCAGGCAAGAATCCTGGCTGTGGAAAGATACCTAAAGGATC
AACAGCTCCTGGGGATTTGGGGTTGCTCTGGAAAACTCATTTGCACCACTGCTGTGCCTTGGAATGCTAG
TTGGAGTAATAAATCTCTGGAACAGATTTGGAATCACACGACCTGGATGGAGTGGGACAGAGAAATTAAC
AATTACACAAGCTTAATACACTCCTTAATTGAAGAATCGCAAAACCAGCAAGAAAAGAATGAACAAGAAT
TATTGGAATTAGATAAATGGGCAAGTTTGTGGAATTGGTTTAACATAACAAATTGGCTGTGGTATATAAA
ATTATTCATAATGATAGTAGGAGGCTTGGTAGGTTTAAGAATAGTTTTTGCTGTACTTTCTATAGTGAAT
AGAGTTAGGCAGGGATATTCACCATTATCGTTTCAGACCCACCTCCCAACCCCGAGGGGACCCAGAGAGG
GCCTATTTCCCATGATTCCTTCATATTTGCATATACGATACAAGGCTGTTAGAGAGATAATTAGAATTAA
TTTGACTGTAAACACAAAGATATTAGTACAAAATACGTGACGTAGAAAGTAATAATTTCTTGGGTAGTTT
GCAGTTTTAAAATTATGTTTTAAAATGGACTATCATATGCTTACCGTAACTTGAAAGTATTTCGATTTCT
TGGCTTTATATATCTTGTGGAAAGGACGAAACACCGCCACTGGGGATCGTTCAGTGGTTTTAGAGCTAGA
AATAGCAAGTTAAAATAAGGCTAGTCCGTTATCAACTTGAAAAAGTGGCACCGAGTCGGTGCTTTTTTAA
GCTTGGCGTAACTAGATCTTGAGACAAATGGCAGTATTCATCCACAATTTTAAAAGAAAAGGGGGGATTG
GGGGGTACAGTGCAGGGGAAAGAATAGTAGACATAATAGCAACAGACATACAAACTAAAGAATTACAAAA
ACAAATTACAAAAATTCAAAATTTTCGGGTTTATTACAGGGACAGCAGAGATCCACTTTGGCGCCGGCTC
GAGGGGG
