>Addgene plasmid #76536 | TRRAP gRNA (BRDN0001146781) | depositor partial sequence | sequence record 143996 | Target Sequence
CCACTGGGGATCGTTCAGTG
