>Addgene plasmid #76536 | TRRAP gRNA (BRDN0001146781) | addgene partial sequence | sequence record 186023 | hU6-F
TGACGTAGAAAGTAATAATTTCTTGGGTAGTTTGCAGTTTTAAAATTATGTTTTAAAATGGACTATCATA
TGCTTACCGTAACTTGAAAGTATTTCGATTTCTTGGCTTTATATATCTTGTGGAAAGGACGAAACACCGC
CACTGGGGATCGTTCAGTGGTTTTAGAGCTAGAAATAGCAAGTTAAAATAAGGCTAGTCCGTTATCAACT
TGAAAAAGTGGCACCGAGTCGGTGCTTTTTTAAGCTTGGCGTAACTAGATCTTGAGACAAATGGCAGTAT
TCATCCACAATTTTAAAAGAAAAGGGGGGATTGGGGGGTACAGTGCAGGGGAAAGAATAGTAGACATAAT
AGCAACAGACATACAAACTAAAGAATTACAAAAACAAATTACAAAAATTCAAAATTTTCGGGTTTATTAC
AGGGACAGCAGAGATCCACTTTGGCGCCGGCTCGAGGGGGCCCGGGTGCAAAGATGGATAAAGTTTTAAA
CAGAGAGGAATCTTTGCAGCTAATGGACCTTCTAGGTCTTGAAAGGAGTGGGAATTGGCTCCGGTGCCCG
TCAGTGGGCA
